>Addgene plasmid #60537 | pDONR223 PAK5 T538N | addgene partial sequence | sequence record 98868 | M13pUC-Fwd 5'-CCCAGTCACGACGTTGTAAAACG-3'
TGATTTTATTTTGACTGATAGTGACCTGTTCGTTGCAACAAATTGATGAGCAATGCTTTTTTATAATGCC
AACTTTGTACAAAAAAGTTGGCATGTTTGGGAAGAAAAAGAAAAAGATTGAAATATCTGGCCCGTCCAAC
TTTGAACACAGGGTTCATACTGGGTTTGATCCACAAGAGCAGAAGTTTACCGGCCTTCCCCAGCAGTGGC
ACAGCCTGTTAGCAGATACGGCCAACAGGCCAAAGCCTATGGTGGACCCTTCATGCATCACACCCATCCA
GCTGGCTCCTATGAAGACAATCGTTAGAGGAAACAAACCCTGCAAGGAAACCTCCATCAACGGCCTGCTA
GAGGATTTTGACAACATCTCGGTGACTCGCTCCAACTCCCTAAGGAAAGAAAGCCCACCCACCCCAGATC
AGGGAGCCTCCAGCCACGGTCCAGGCCACGCGGAAGAAAATGGCTTCATCACCTTCTCCCAGTATTCCAG
CGAATCCGATACTACTGCTGACTACACGACCGAAAAGTACAGGGAGAAGAGTCTCTATGGAGATGATCTG
GATCCGTATTATAGAGGCAGCCACGCAGCCAAGCAAAATGGGCACGTAATGAAAATGAAGCACGGGGAGG
CCTACTATTCTGAGGTGAAGCCTTTGAAATCCGATTTTGCCAGATTTTCTGCCGATTATCACTCACATTT
GGACTCACTGAGCAAACCAAGTGAATACAGTGACCTCAAGTGGGAGTATCAGAGAGCCTCGAGTAGCT
