>Addgene plasmid #60537 | pDONR223 PAK5 T538N | addgene partial sequence | sequence record 98870 | M13-Rev 5'-CAGGAAACAGCTATGACC-3'
TAATGATTTTATTTTGACTGATAGTGACCTGTTCGTTGCAACAAATTGATAAGCAATGCTTTCTTATAAT
GCCAACTTTGTACAAGAAAGTTGGTCAGTGATGCCTGTATTGTCTCATGAGGGGGACAATGCAAGACGGT
GGACCTGCTAGTTTTAAGAATGGATGTCCGAGGAGTTCCTGGGCTGTTGCTCTCTGAGAGGGCTCCCTCA
CCAACATCAAGTCTAGGAATCCCCGGAGCACTGAAGAAACCTTGTGTAGGTCCTTCACTCTTGGAGGTAA
ACTGTCCCGGATCCTCCGCATCGCCTGGAGGGGAGGCTCATTGAAGTAGGGGGGCTCGCCATCAATCATT
TCTATCACCATGATCCCGAGGGACCAGATGTCCACCTCTGTCCCATAAGGTAGCCTAGAAATCACCTCAG
GGGCCATCCAGTAGGGAGTGCCAACCAATGATTTCCTCTTCGGCACCTCTTTGGAAACTTGAGCACAGAA
ACCAAAATCAGACAACTTTATCCGGCCATCGCTTGTCAGGAGGATGGAGTCACTTTTTATGTCCCTGTGA
ATCACTCCTTGGTTATGAAGGTAGGAGAGAGCTCTCAGAACTGACAGGCAGACAGTAGCTATCTGTTCTT
CATTCATTCTGTTGTGAGTCACAATGTCTGTCAAGGCACCACCTTCTAGAAACTCCATGACCACCCAGAG
CTCATCGCCGACAAGGTAGCTGCTGTACATGTCAACCACATTGTCATGGTGGTAATCCCGCATGATCACG
ACCTCATTG
