[The description below was written by a language model from this plasmid's Addgene catalogue record.]
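Description:
pDONR223 PAK5 T538N is a Gateway donor/entry-type plasmid built on the Invitrogen pDONR223 backbone (about 5 kb without insert) and carrying the human PAK5 coding sequence, also known as PAK7, with a T538N point mutation. The insert is roughly 2.2 kb and was introduced by Gateway recombination. In a clone of this kind the open reading frame normally sits between att recombination sites, so it can be moved by a further recombination reaction into compatible destination vectors. The plasmid is maintained in E. coli as a high-copy replicon under spectinomycin selection. M13 forward and reverse primer sites flank the cloning region and are used to verify the insert by sequencing.

As a donor vector, the construct is a shuttle and storage form of the mutant gene rather than an expression plasmid. The record lists no promoter, epitope tag or reporter associated with the insert, and it does not say whether the ORF retains a stop codon. Expression therefore depends on the destination vector chosen for the transfer. No feature table is supplied, so the att sites and origin of replication are inferred from the general design of this backbone and are not documented in the record.

PAK5 encodes a p21-activated serine/threonine kinase. The associated publication describes a genetic dependency screen that identified actionable mutations in FGFR4, MAP3K9 and PAK5 in lung cancer. This suggests the T538N variant is a cancer-associated substitution cloned for functional study, although the record does not state the mutation's biochemical effect. The plasmid's typical use is generating expression constructs that allow the mutant kinase to be compared with wild-type PAK5.
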