Addgene plasmid #60537: pDONR223 PAK5 T538N
Purpose: Donor vector for human Pak5 T538N mutant
Depositing lab: John Brognard. Depositing organization: Cancer Research UK Manchester Institute (CRUK-MI). Publication: Targeted genetic dependency screen facilitates identification of actionable mutations in FGFR4, MAP3K9, and PAK5 in lung cancer. Fawdar S, Trotter EW, Li Y, Stephenson NL, Hanke F, Marusiak AA, Edwards ZC, Ientile S, Waszkowycz B, Miller CJ, Brognard J. Proc Natl Acad Sci U S A. 2013 Jul 23;110(30):12426-31. doi: 10.1073/pnas.1305207110. Epub 2013 Jul 8. PubMed 23836671.
Backbone
  Vector backbone: pDONR223
  Backbone manufacturer: Invitrogen
  Backbone size w/o insert (bp): 5005
  Vector type: Gateway Donor vector
Growth in bacteria
  Bacterial resistance: Spectinomycin, 50 μg/mL
  Growth temperature: 37°C
  Growth strain: DH5alpha
  Copy number: High Copy
Gene/Insert
  Gene/Insert name: Pak5 (alt name: Pak7)
  Species: H. sapiens (human)
  Insert size (bp): 2160
  Mutation: T538N
  Entrez Gene: PAK5 (a.k.a. PAK7)
  Cloning method: Gateway Cloning
  Sequencing primers: 5′ M13pUC-fwd; 3′ M13R
Terms and licenses: Academic/Nonprofit Terms; Industry Terms: Not Available to Industry
How to cite: pDONR223 PAK5 T538N was a gift from John Brognard (Addgene plasmid # 60537 ; http://n2t.net/addgene:60537 ; RRID:Addgene_60537)
